>Addgene plasmid #84681 | pGEX6P1-GST-Laforin C278S | addgene partial sequence | sequence record 166598 | pBRforEco 5'-AATAGGCGTATCACGAGGC-3'
CCGCTATCGCTACGTGACTGGGTCATGGCTGCGCCCCGACACCCGCCAACACCCGCTGACGCGCCCTGAC
GGGCTTGTCTGCTCCCGGCATCCGCTTACAGACAAGCTGTGACCGTCTCCGGGAGCTGCATGTGTCAGAG
GTTTTCACCGTCATCACCGAAACGCGCGAGGCAGATCGTCAGTCAGTCACGATGCGGCCGCTCGAGTACA
GGCTACACACAGAAGAACGAACCTTCCCAAATTTCTGGAAAAAATCTTCTTGTGCCCGGGCCAAGGCCTC
TTCGTCAATGTAGACAGCCGGCCTCTTGGCCATGAGGAAATACTGCACCTTCCTCAGATTCCAGCCCATC
ACATACTGGAGCCAGCCGCTGACAGCCGCGGTGGAGCGGCCCACCCCAGCGTTGCAGTGCACGTACACGA
TGTGTCCCTTCTCCAGCAGCGCATGCAGCAGGCACACCGCCTGGGGCAGCATCTGTACTCGGCCTTCGGT
GCTCATATCTGGTGTTGGCATCCAGATGTAGGCCAAGCCTTCTTCCCTATATAGTTTAATCATAGTGTCT
GGAGTCATGGGCTCTGGGTAGCGGTTACAGCCTGAGGAATTCTGTACAATATCCCATTCAGTCTGGAAAT
TCATTACAGCTGTAATCCCCAATTCATGCTTCAGTTTGATGGTTACATGTTCCACCTGACGAGGGCAGCT
ACCCAGCCAGATATTTGGTAGAATTCTTGAATAATGCATGGCTTGGTGGCCTGCAATATTAAAATAGAAG
TCTGTTGTGTGCTTCATTTCATTGGTGTGTCCAGTGGCCTCAATCCAGTGTCCTATTGG
