[The description below was written by a language model from this plasmid's Addgene catalogue record.]
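Description:
pGEX6P1-GST-Laforin C278S is a bacterial expression plasmid built on the pGEX6P1 backbone (about 4.9 kb without insert) for producing human laforin, the product of the EPM2A gene, as an N-terminal glutathione S-transferase fusion. It is maintained in E. coli as a high-copy plasmid under ampicillin selection. No feature table is provided, so the promoter and other backbone elements are not itemised in the record. pGEX-6P vectors generally drive the GST fusion from an IPTG-inducible tac promoter, carry lacI for repression, and encode a PreScission protease site between GST and the cloned protein so the tag can be removed after glutathione-affinity purification.

The laforin coding sequence was inserted by restriction cloning using BamHI at both the 5′ and 3′ junctions, and the record does not say whether these sites survive. As the name indicates, the insert carries a cysteine-to-serine substitution at position 278, though the mutation is not described further in the catalogue fields. Repository sequencing found a short stretch of nine extra residues appended to the C-terminus of laforin, presumably read through from vector sequence before a stop codon is reached, which users should take into account when interpreting the size or behaviour of the recombinant protein.

The associated study concerns S-nitrosylation of laforin, its inhibitory effect on the protein's phosphatase activity, and the relevance of this to Lafora disease. This suggests the construct serves as a source of purified cysteine-mutant GST-laforin for comparison with the wild-type protein in biochemical assays of modification and enzymatic activity, although the record itself states only bacterial expression of a GST fusion as the purpose.
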