Addgene plasmid #84681: pGEX6P1-GST-Laforin C278S
Purpose: bacterial expression, GST-fusion protein
Depositing lab: Ayano Satoh. Depositing organization: Okayama University. Publication: S-nitrosylation of laforin inhibits its phosphatase activity and is implicated in Lafora disease. Toyota R, Honjo Y, Imajo R, Satoh A. Sciencematters 10.19185/matters.201606000014.
Backbone
  Vector backbone: pGEX6P1
  Backbone size w/o insert (bp): 4900
  Vector type: Bacterial Expression
Growth in bacteria
  Bacterial resistance: Ampicillin, 100 μg/mL
  Growth temperature: 37°C
  Growth strain: DH5alpha
  Copy number: High Copy
Gene/Insert
  Gene/Insert name: Laforin
  Species: H. sapiens (human)
  Entrez Gene: EPM2A (a.k.a. EPM2, MELF)
  Tag / fusion protein: GST (N terminal on insert)
  Cloning method: Restriction Enzyme; 5′ cloning site BamHI (unknown if destroyed); 3′ cloning site BamHI (unknown if destroyed)
  Sequencing primers: 5′ GGGCTGGCAAGCCACGTTTGGTG
Terms and licenses: Academic/Nonprofit Terms; Industry Terms: Not Available to Industry
Depositor comments: Addgene Sanger sequencing results found extra YSSGRIVTD at C-term of Laforin
How to cite: pGEX6P1-GST-Laforin C278S was a gift from Ayano Satoh (Addgene plasmid # 84681 ; http://n2t.net/addgene:84681 ; RRID:Addgene_84681)
